>Addgene plasmid #142752 | TFORF1203 | addgene full sequence | sequence record 395824 | Addgene NGS Result
TTAATGTAGTCTTATGCAATACTCTTGTAGTCTTGCAACATGGTAACGATGAGTTAGCAACATGCCTTAC
AAGGAGAGAAAAAGCACCGTGCATGCCGATTGGTGGAAGTAAGGTGGTACGATCGTGCCTTATTAGGAAG
GCAACAGACGGGTCTGACATGGATTGGACGAACCACTGAATTGCCGCATTGCAGAGATATTGTATTTAAG
TGCCTAGCTCGATACATAAACGGGTCTCTCTGGTTAGACCAGATCTGAGCCTGGGAGCTCTCTGGCTAAC
TAGGGAACCCACTGCTTAAGCCTCAATAAAGCTTGCCTTGAGTGCTTCAAGTAGTGTGTGCCCGTCTGTT
GTGTGACTCTGGTAACTAGAGATCCCTCAGACCCTTTTAGTCAGTGTGGAAAATCTCTAGCAGTGGCGCC
CGAACAGGGACTTGAAAGCGAAAGGGAAACCAGAGGAGCTCTCTCGACGCAGGACTCGGCTTGCTGAAGC
GCGCACGGCAAGAGGCGAGGGGCGGCGACTGGTGAGTACGCCAAAAATTTTGACTAGCGGAGGCTAGAAG
GAGAGAGATGGGTGCGAGAGCGTCAGTATTAAGCGGGGGAGAATTAGATCGCGATGGGAAAAAATTCGGT
TAAGGCCAGGGGGAAAGAAAAAATATAAATTAAAACATATAGTATGGGCAAGCAGGGAGCTAGAACGATT
CGCAGTTAATCCTGGCCTGTTAGAAACATCAGAAGGCTGTAGACAAATACTGGGACAGCTACAACCATCC
CTTCAGACAGGATCAGAAGAACTTAGATCATTATATAATACAGTAGCAACCCTCTATTGTGTGCATCAAA
GGATAGAGATAAAAGACACCAAGGAAGCTTTAGACAAGATAGAGGAAGAGCAAAACAAAAGTAAGACCAC
CGCACAGCAAGCGGCCGCTGATCTTCAGACCTGGAGGAGGAGATATGAGGGACAATTGGAGAAGTGAATT
ATATAAATATAAAGTAGTAAAAATTGAACCATTAGGAGTAGCACCCACCAAGGCAAAGAGAAGAGTGGTG
CAGAGAGAAAAAAGAGCAGTGGGAATAGGAGCTTTGTTCCTTGGGTTCTTGGGAGCAGCAGGAAGCACTA
TGGGCGCAGCGTCAATGACGCTGACGGTACAGGCCAGACAATTATTGTCTGGTATAGTGCAGCAGCAGAA
CAATTTGCTGAGGGCTATTGAGGCGCAACAGCATCTGTTGCAACTCACAGTCTGGGGCATCAAGCAGCTC
CAGGCAAGAATCCTGGCTGTGGAAAGATACCTAAAGGATCAACAGCTCCTGGGGATTTGGGGTTGCTCTG
GAAAACTCATTTGCACCACTGCTGTGCCTTGGAATGCTAGTTGGAGTAATAAATCTCTGGAACAGATTTG
GAATCACACGACCTGGATGGAGTGGGACAGAGAAATTAACAATTACACAAGCTTAATACACTCCTTAATT
GAAGAATCGCAAAACCAGCAAGAAAAGAATGAACAAGAATTATTGGAATTAGATAAATGGGCAAGTTTGT
GGAATTGGTTTAACATAACAAATTGGCTGTGGTATATAAAATTATTCATAATGATAGTAGGAGGCTTGGT
AGGTTTAAGAATAGTTTTTGCTGTACTTTCTATAGTGAATAGAGTTAGGCAGGGATATTCACCATTATCG
TTTCAGACCCACCTCCCAACCCCGAGGGGACCCATGCATTGCATCTCAATTAGTCAGCAACCAGGTGTGG
AAAGTCCCCAGGCTCCCCAGCAGGCAGAAGTATGCAAAGCATGCGTCTCAATTAGTCAGCAACCATAGTC
CCGCCCCTAACTCCGCCCATCCCGCCCCTAACTCCGCCCAGTTCCGCCCATTCTCCGCCCCATGGCTGAC
TAATTTTTTTTATTTATGCAGAGGCCGAGGCCGCCTCGGCCTCTGAGCTATTCCAGAAGTAGTGAGGAGG
CTTTTTTGGAGGCCTAGGCTTTTGCAAAAAGCTTTCTAGAGGTACCACCGGAGCTTACCATGACCGAGTA
CAAGCCCACGGTGCGCCTCGCCACCCGCGACGACGTCCCCAGGGCCGTACGCACCCTCGCCGCCGCGTTC
GCCGACTACCCCGCCACGCGCCACACCGTCGATCCGGACCGCCACATCGAGCGGGTCACCGAGCTGCAAG
AACTCTTCCTCACGCGCGTCGGGCTCGACATCGGCAAGGTGTGGGTCGCGGACGACGGCGCCGCCGTGGC
GGTCTGGACCACGCCGGAGAGCGTCGAAGCGGGGGCGGTGTTCGCCGAGATCGGCCCGCGCATGGCCGAG
TTGAGCGGTTCCCGGCTGGCCGCGCAGCAACAGATGGAAGGCCTCCTGGCGCCGCACCGGCCCAAGGAGC
CCGCGTGGTTCCTGGCCACCGTCGGCGTCTCGCCCGACCACCAGGGCAAGGGTCTGGGCAGCGCCGTCGT
GCTCCCCGGAGTGGAGGCGGCCGAGCGCGCCGGGGTGCCCGCCTTCCTGGAGACCTCCGCGCCCCGCAAC
CTCCCCTTCTACGAGCGGCTCGGCTTCACCGTCACCGCCGACGTCGAGGTGCCCGAAGGACCGCGCACCT
GGTGCATGACCCGCAAGCCCGGTGCCAGTTAACGAATTCTAGATCTTGAGACAAATGGCAGTATTCATCC
ACAATTTTAAAAGAAAAGGGGGGATTGGGGGGTACAGTGCAGGGGAAAGAATAGTAGACATAATAGCAAC
AGACATACAAACTAAAGAATTACAAAAACAAATTACAAAAATTCAAAATTTTCGGGTTTATTACAGGGAC
AGCAGAGATCCACTTTGGCGCCGGCTCGAGGCCTGCAGGTGCAAAGATGGATAAAGTTTTAAACAGAGAG
GAATCTTTGCAGCTAATGGACCTTCTAGGTCTTGAAAGGAGTGGGAATTGGCTCCGGTGCCCGTCAGTGG
GCAGAGCGCACATCGCCCACAGTCCCCGAGAAGTTGGGGGGAGGGGTCGGCAATTGAACCGGTGCCTAGA
GAAGGTGGCGCGGGGTAAACTGGGAAAGTGATGTCGTGTACTGGCTCCGCCTTTTTCCCGAGGGTGGGGG
AGAACCGTATATAAGTGCAGTAGTCGCCGTGAACGTTCTTTTTCGCAACGGGTTTGCCGCCAGAACACAG
GTAAGTGCCGTGTGTGGTTCCCGCGGGCCTGGCCTCTTTACGGGTTATGGCCCTTGCGTGCCTTGAATTA
CTTCCACCTGGCTGCAGTACGTGATTCTTGATCCCGAGCTTCGGGTTGGAAGTGGGTGGGAGAGTTCGAG
GCCTTGCGCTTAAGGAGCCCCTTCGCCTCGTGCTTGAGTTGAGGCCTGGCCTGGGCGCTGGGGCCGCCGC
GTGCGAATCTGGTGGCACCTTCGCGCCTGTCTCGCTGCTTTCGATAAGTCTCTAGCCATTTAAAATTTTT
GATGACCTGCTGCGACGCTTTTTTTCTGGCAAGATAGTCTTGTAAATGCGGGCCAAGATCTGCACACTGG
TATTTCGGTTTTTGGGGCCGCGGGCGGCGACGGGGCCCGTGCGTCCCAGCGCACATGTTCGGCGAGGCGG
GGCCTGCGAGCGCGGCCACCGAGAATCGGACGGGGGTAGTCTCAAGCTGGCCGGCCTGCTCTGGTGCCTG
GCCTCGCGCCGCCGTGTATCGCCCCGCCCTGGGCGGCAAGGCTGGCCCGGTCGGCACCAGTTGCGTGAGC
GGAAAGATGGCCGCTTCCCGGCCCTGCTGCAGGGAGCTCAAAATGGAGGACGCGGCGCTCGGGAGAGCGG
GCGGGTGAGTCACCCACACAAAGGAAAAGGGCCTTTCCGTCCTCAGCCGTCGCTTCATGTGACTCCACGG
AGTACCGGGCGCCGTCCAGGCACCTCGATTAGTTCTCGAGCTTTTGGAGTACGTCGTCTTTAGGTTGGGG
GGAGGGGTTTTATGCGATGGAGTTTCCCCACACTGAGTGGGTGGAGACTGAAGTTAGGCCAGCTTGGCAC
TTGATGTAATTCTCCTTGGAATTTGCCCTTTTTGAGTTTGGATCTTGGTTCATTCTCAAGCCTCAGACAG
TGGTTCAAAGTTTTTTTCTTCCATTTCAGGTGTCGTGAGGCTAGCACCGCCACCATGGGAGAAAAAAATG
GCGATGCAAAAACTTTCTGGATGGAGCTAGAAGATGATGGAAAAGTGGACTTCATTTTTGAACAAGTACA
AAATGTGCTGCAGTCACTGAAACAAAAGATCAAAGATGGGTCTGCCACCAATAAAGAATACATCCAAGCA
ATGATTCTAGTGAATGAAGCAACTATAATTAACAGTTCAACATCAATAAAGGGAGCATCACAGAAAGAAG
TGAATGCCCAAAGCAGTGATCCTATGCCTGTGACTCAGAAGGAACAGGAAAACAAATCCAATGCATTTCC
CTCTACATCATGTGAAAACTCCTTTCCAGAAGACTGTACATTTCTAACAACAGAAAATAAGGAAATTCTC
TCTCTTGAAGATAAAGTTGTAGACTTTAGAGAAAAAGACTCATCTTCGAATTTATCTTACCAAAGTCATG
ACTGCTCTGGTGCTTGTCTGATGAAAATGCCACTGAACTTGAAGGGAGAAAACCCTCTGCAGCTGCCAAT
CAAATGTCACTTCCAAAGACGACATGCAAAGACAAACTCTCATTCTTCAGCACTCCACGTGAGTTATAAA
ACCCCTTGTGGAAGGAGTCTACGAAACGTGGAGGAAGTTTTTCGTTACCTGCTTGAGACAGAGTGTAACT
TTTTATTTACAGATAACTTTTCTTTCAATACCTATGTTCAGTTGGCTCGGAATTACCCAAAGCAAAAAGA
AGTTGTTTCTGATGTGGATATTAGCAATGGAGTGGAATCAGTGCCCATTTCTTTCTGTAATGAAATTGAC
AGTAGAAAGCTCCCACAGTTTAAGTACAGAAAGACTGTGTGGCCTCGAGCATATAATCTAACCAACTTTT
CCAGCATGTTTACTGATTCCTGTGACTGCTCTGAGGGCTGCATAGACATAACAAAATGTGCATGTCTTCA
ACTGACAGCAAGGAATGCCAAAACTTCCCCCTTGTCAAGTGACAAAATAACCACTGGATATAAATATAAA
AGACTACAGAGACAGATTCCTACTGGCATTTATGAATGCAGCCTTTTGTGCAAATGTAATCGACAATTGT
GTCAAAACCGAGTTGTCCAACATGGTCCTCAAGTGAGGTTACAGGTGTTCAAAACTGAGCAGAAGGGATG
GGGTGTACGCTGTCTAGATGACATTGACAGAGGGACATTTGTTTGCATTTATTCAGGAAGATTACTAAGC
AGAGCTAACACTGAAAAATCTTATGGTATTGATGAAAACGGGAGAGATGAGAATACTATGAAAAATATAT
TTTCAAAAAAGAGGAAATTAGAAGTTGCATGTTCAGATTGTGAAGTTGAAGTTCTCCCATTAGGATTGGA
AACACATCCTAGAACTGCTAAAACTGAGAAATGTCCACCAAAGTTCAGTAATAATCCCAAGGAGCTTACT
GTGGAAACGAAATATGATAATATTTCAAGAATTCAATATCATTCAGTTATTAGAGATCCTGAATCCAAGA
CAGCCATTTTTCAACACAATGGGAAAAAAATGGAATTTGTTTCCTCGGAGTCTGTCACTCCAGAAGATAA
TGATGGATTTAAACCACCCCGAGAGCATCTGAACTCTAAAACCAAGGGAGCACAAAAGGACTCAAGTTCA
AACCATGTTGATGAGTTTGAAGATAATCTGCTGATTGAATCAGATGTGATAGATATAACTAAATATAGAG
AAGAAACTCCACCAAGGAGCAGATGTAACCAGGCGACCACATTGGATAATCAGAATATTAAAAAGGCAAT
TGAGGTTCAAATTCAGAAACCCCAAGAGGGACGATCTACAGCATGTCAAAGACAGCAGGTATTTTGTGAT
GAAGAGTTGCTAAGTGAAACCAAGAATACTTCATCTGATTCTCTAACAAAGTTCAATAAAGGGAATGTGT
TTTTATTGGATGCCACAAAAGAAGGAAATGTCGGCCGCTTCCTTAATCATAGTTGTTGCCCAAATCTCTT
GGTACAGAATGTTTTTGTAGAAACACACAACAGGAATTTTCCATTGGTGGCATTCTTCACCAACAGGTAT
GTGAAAGCAAGAACAGAGCTAACATGGGATTATGGCTATGAAGCTGGGACTGTGCCTGAGAAGGAAATCT
TCTGCCAATGTGGGGTTAATAAATGTAGAAAAAAAATATTATAGTAATGAACTAGTCCGTAACTTGAAAG
TATTTCGATTTCTTGGCTTTATATATCTTGTGGAAAGGACGAAGTGGAGACGTTATGCAAGGTGTAACGC
GTTAAGTCGACAATCAACCTCTGGATTACAAAATTTGTGAAAGATTGACTGGTATTCTTAACTATGTTGC
TCCTTTTACGCTATGTGGATACGCTGCTTTAATGCCTTTGTATCATGCTATTGCTTCCCGTATGGCTTTC
ATTTTCTCCTCCTTGTATAAATCCTGGTTGCTGTCTCTTTATGAGGAGTTGTGGCCCGTTGTCAGGCAAC
GTGGCGTGGTGTGCACTGTGTTTGCTGACGCAACCCCCACTGGTTGGGGCATTGCCACCACCTGTCAGCT
CCTTTCCGGGACTTTCGCTTTCCCCCTCCCTATTGCCACGGCGGAACTCATCGCCGCCTGCCTTGCCCGC
TGCTGGACAGGGGCTCGGCTGTTGGGCACTGACAATTCCGTGGTGTTGTCGGGGAAATCATCGTCCTTTC
CTTGGCTGCTCGCCTGTGTTGCCACCTGGATTCTGCGCGGGACGTCCTTCTGCTACGTCCCTTCGGCCCT
CAATCCAGCGGACCTTCCTTCCCGCGGCCTGCTGCCGGCTCTGCGGCCTCTTCCGCGTCTTCGCCTTCGC
CCTCAGACGAGTCGGATCTCCCTTTGGGCCGCCTCCCCGCGTCGACTTTAAGACCAATGACTTACAAGGC
AGCTGTAGATCTTAGCCACTTTTTAAAAGAAAAGGGGGGACTGGAAGGGCTAATTCACTCCCAACGAAGA
CAAGATCTGCTTTTTGCTTGTACTGGGTCTCTCTGGTTAGACCAGATCTGAGCCTGGGAGCTCTCTGGCT
AACTAGGGAACCCACTGCTTAAGCCTCAATAAAGCTTGCCTTGAGTGCTTCAAGTAGTGTGTGCCCGTCT
GTTGTGTGACTCTGGTAACTAGAGATCCCTCAGACCCTTTTAGTCAGTGTGGAAAATCTCTAGCAGTACG
TATAGTAGTTCATGTCATCTTATTATTCAGTATTTATAACTTGCAAAGAAATGAATATCAGAGAGTGAGA
GGAACTTGTTTATTGCAGCTTATAATGGTTACAAATAAAGCAATAGCATCACAAATTTCACAAATAAAGC
ATTTTTTTCACTGCATTCTAGTTGTGGTTTGTCCAAACTCATCAATGTATCTTATCATGTCTGGCTCTAG
CTATCCCGCCCCTAACTCCGCCCATCCCGCCCCTAACTCCGCCCAGTTCCGCCCATTCTCCGCCCCATGG
CTGACTAATTTTTTTTATTTATGCAGAGGCCGAGGCCGCCTCGGCCTCTGAGCTATTCCAGAAGTAGTGA
GGAGGCTTTTTTGGAGGCCTAGGGACGTACCCAATTCGCCCTATAGTGAGTCGTATTACGCGCGCTCACT
GGCCGTCGTTTTACAACGTCGTGACTGGGAAAACCCTGGCGTTACCCAACTTAATCGCCTTGCAGCACAT
CCCCCTTTCGCCAGCTGGCGTAATAGCGAAGAGGCCCGCACCGATCGCCCTTCCCAACAGTTGCGCAGCC
TGAATGGCGAATGGG
[124 nt withheld, positions 7856-7979]
C
[91 nt withheld, positions 7981-8071]
A
[49 nt withheld, positions 8073-8121]
CCTTTGACGTTGGAGTCCACGTTCTTT
[37 nt withheld, positions 8149-8185]
ACCCTATCTCGGTCTATTCTTTTGATTTATAAGGGATTTTGCCGATTTCGGCCTATTGGTTAAAAAATGA
GCTGATTTAACAAAAATTTAACGCGAATTTTAACAAAATATTAACGCTTACAATTTAGGTGGCACTTTTC
GGGGAAATGTGCGCGGAACCCCTATTTGTTTATTTTTCTAAATACATTCAAATATGTATCCGCTCATGAG
ACAATAACCCTGATAAATGCTTCAATAATATTGAAAAAGGAAGAGTATGAGTATTCAACATTTCCGTGTC
GCCCTTATTCCCTTTTTTGCGGCATTTTGCCTTCCTGTTTTTGCTCACCCAGAAACGCTGGTGAAAGTAA
AAGATGCTGAAGATCAGTTGGGTGCACGAGTGGGTTACATCGAACTGGATCTCAACAGCGGTAAGATCCT
TGAGAGTTTTCGCCCCGAAGAACGTTTTCCAATGATGAGCACTTTTAAAGTTCTGCTATGTGGCGCGGTA
TTATCCCGTATTGACGCCGGGCAAGAGCAACTCGGTCGCCGCATACACTATTCTCAGAATGACTTGGTTG
AGTACTCACCAGTCACAGAAAAGCATCTTACGGATGGCATGACAGTAAGAGAATTATGCAGTGCTGCCAT
AACCATGAGTGATAACACTGCGGCCAACTTACTTCTGACAACGATCGGAGGACCGAAGGAGCTAACCGCT
TTTTTGCACAACATGGGGGATCATGTAACTCGCCTTGATCGTTGGGAACCGGAGCTGAATGAAGCCATAC
CAAACGACGAGCGTGACACCACGATGCCTGTAGCAATGGCAACAACGTTGCGCAAACTATTAACTGGCGA
ACTACTTACTCTAGCTTCCCGGCAACAATTAATAGACTGGATGGAGGCGGATAAAGTTGCAGGACCACTT
CTGCGCTCGGCCCTTCCGGCTGGCTGGTTTATTGCTGATAAATCTGGAGCCGGTGAGCGTGGGTCTCGCG
GTATCATTGCAGCACTGGGGCCAGATGGTAAGCCCTCCCGTATCGTAGTTATCTACACGACGGGGAGTCA
GGCAACTATGGATGAACGAAATAGACAGATCGCTGAGATAGGTGCCTCACTGATTAAGCATTGGTAACTG
TCAGACCAAGTTTACTCATATATACTTTAGATTGATTTAAAACTTCATTTTTAATTTAAAAGGATCTAGG
TGAAGATCCTTTTTGATAATCTCATGACCAAAATCCCTTAACGTGAGTTTTCGTTCCACTGAGCGTCAGA
CCCCGTAGAAAAGATCAAAGGATCTTCTTGAGATCCTTTTTTTCTGCGCGTAATCTGCTGCTTGCAAACA
AAAAAACCACCGCTACCAGCGGTGGTTTGTTTGCCGGATCAAGAGCTACCAACTCTTTTTCCGAAGGTAA
CTGGCTTCAGCAGAGCGCAGATACCAAATACTGTTCTTCTAGTGTAGCCGTAGTTAGGCCACCACTTCAA
GAACTCTGTAGCACCGCCTACATACCTCGCTCTGCTAATCCTGTTACCAGTGGCTGCTGCCAGTGGCGAT
AAGTCGTGTCTTACCGGGTTGGACTCAAGACGATAGTTACCGGATAAGGCGCAGCGGTCGGGCTGAACGG
GGGGTTCGTGCACACAGCCCAGCTTGGAGCGAACGACCTACACCGAACTGAGATACCTACAGCGTGAGCT
ATGAGAAAGCGCCACGCTTCCCGAAGGGAGAAAGGCGGACAGGTATCCGGTAAGCGGCAGGGTCGGAACA
GGAGAGCGCACGAGGGAGCTTCCAGGGGGAAACGCCTGGTATCTTTATAGTCCTGTCGGGTTTCGCCACC
TCTGACTTGAGCGTCGATTTTTGTGATGCTCGTCAGGGGGGCGGAGCCTATGGAAAAACGCCAGCAACGC
GGCCTTTTTACGGTTCCTGGCCTTTTGCTGGCCTTTTGCTCACATGTTCTTTCCTGCGTTATCCCCTGAT
TCTGTGGATAACCGTATTACCGCCTTTGAGTGAGCTGATACCGCTCGCCGCAGCCGAACGACCGAGCGCA
GCGAGTCAGTGAGCGAGGAAGCGGAAGAGCGCCCAATACGCAAACCGCCTCTCCCCGCGCGTTGGCCGAT
TCATTAATGCAGCTGGCACGACAGGTTTCCCGACTGGAAAGCGGGCAGTGAGCGCAACGCAATTAATGTG
AGTTAGCTCACTCATTAGGCACCCCAGGCTTTACACTTTATGCTTCCGGCTCGTATGTTGTGTGGAATTG
TGAGCGGATAACAATTTCACACAGGAAACAGCTATGACCATGATTACGCCAAGCGCGCAATTAACCCTCA
CTAAAGGGAACAAAAGCTGGAGCTGCAAGC
Features (pLannotate 1.2.2; 31 found; start..end, strand, type, name):
      5..231     +  promoter       RSV promoter: Rous sarcoma virus enhancer/promoter
    232..412     +  LTR            5' LTR (truncated): truncated 5' long terminal repeat (LTR) from HIV-1
    459..584     +  misc_feature   HIV-1 Ψ: packaging signal of human immunodeficiency virus type 1
    568..931     +  CDS            HIV-1 gag (fragment): gag protein from human immunodeficiency virus 1; gag
   1077..1310    +  misc_feature   RRE: The Rev response element (RRE) of HIV-1 allows for Rev-dependent mRNA export from the nucleus to the cytoplasm.
   1687..1713    +  CDS            Rev (fragment): human immunodeficiency virus 1 (HIV-1) Rev protein; rev; enhances nuclear export of unspliced and incompletely spliced viral mRNAs
   1720..1743    +  promoter       SV40 promoter (fragment): SV40 early promoter
   1744..1815    +  promoter       SV40 promoter (fragment): SV40 enhancer and early promoter
   1839..1974    +  rep_origin     SV40 ori: SV40 origin of replication
   2020..2616    +  CDS            PuroR (fragment): puromycin N-acetyltransferase; pac from Streptomyces; confers resistance to puromycin
   2665..2782    +  misc_feature   cPPT/CTS: central polypurine tract and central termination sequence of HIV-1
   2847..2913    +  CDS            small t antigen (fragment): SV40 (simian virus 40) small t antigen
   2920..4098    +  promoter       EF-1α promoter: strong constitutive promoter for human elongation factor EF-1α
   4115..6271    +  CDS            SETDB2: SETB2_HUMAN - Also known as C13orf4, CLLD8, KMT1F. Experimental evidence at protein level: Swiss-Prot protein existence level 1. Histone methyltransferase involved in left-right axis specification in early development and mitosis. Specifically trimethylates 'Lys-9' of histone H3 (H3K9me3). H3K9me3 is a specific tag for epigenetic transcriptional repression that recruits HP1 (CBX1, CBX3 and/or CBX5) proteins to methylated histones. Contributes to H3K9me3 in both the interspersed repetitive elements and centromere- associated repeats. Plays a role in chromosome condensation and segregation durin
   6287..6340    +  promoter       U6 promoter (fragment): RNA polymerase III promoter for human U6 snRNA
   6382..6970    +  misc_feature   WPRE: woodchuck hepatitis virus posttranscriptional regulatory element
   7021..7040    +  misc_feature   cPPT/CTS (fragment): central polypurine tract and central termination sequence of HIV-1
   7042..7275    +  LTR            3' LTR (ΔU3): self-inactivating 3' long terminal repeat (LTR) from HIV-1
   7353..7474    +  polyA_signal   SV40 poly(A) signal: SV40 polyadenylation signal
   7514..7649    +  rep_origin     SV40 ori: SV40 origin of replication
   7670..7688    -  promoter       T7 promoter: promoter for bacteriophage T7 RNA polymerase
   7696..7851    +  CDS            lacZα (fragment): LacZα fragment of β-galactosidase; lacZ fragment
   7856..8284    +  rep_origin     f1 ori (sequence partly withheld): f1 bacteriophage origin of replication; arrow indicates direction of (+) strand synthesis
   8337..8441    +  promoter       AmpR promoter: bla
   8442..9302    +  CDS            AmpR: β-lactamase; bla; confers resistance to ampicillin, carbenicillin, and related antibiotics
   9473..10061   +  rep_origin     ori: high-copy-number ColE1/pMB1/pBR322/pUC origin of replication
  10244..10336   +  CDS            lacI (fragment): lac repressor; lacI; The lac repressor binds to the lac operator to inhibit transcription in E. coli. This inhibition can be relieved by adding lactose or isopropyl-β-D-thiogalactopyranoside (IPTG).
  10349..10370   +  protein_bind   CAP binding site: CAP binding activates transcription in the presence of cAMP. E. coli catabolite activator protein
  10385..10415   +  promoter       lac promoter: promoter for the E. coli lac operon
  10423..10439   +  protein_bind   lac operator: The lac repressor binds to the lac operator to inhibit transcription in E. coli. This inhibition can be relieved by adding lactose or isopropyl-β-D-thiogalactopyranoside (IPTG). lac repressor encoded by lacI
  10484..10502   +  promoter       T3 promoter: promoter for bacteriophage T3 RNA polymerase
