[The description below was written by a language model from this plasmid's Addgene catalogue record and pLannotate feature annotations shown in this document.]
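Description:
TFORF1203 is a third-generation-style, self-inactivating lentiviral expression plasmid built on the pLX_TRC317 backbone, and it carries the human SETDB2 open reading frame as one member of a barcoded transcription factor ORF collection. In bacteria it is maintained through a high-copy ColE1/pUC-type origin and selected with ampicillin via the bla gene. An f1 origin and remnants of a lac/T7/T3 cloning region are also annotated in the backbone. The depositor notes that the plasmid may recombine, which is a common concern with LTR-containing vectors.

The viral segment begins with an RSV promoter fused to a truncated HIV-1 5' LTR, which drives Tat-independent production of genomic RNA in packaging cells. This is followed by the Ψ packaging signal with a gag fragment, the RRE for Rev-dependent nuclear export, and a cPPT/CTS element that aids nuclear import of the provirus. It ends in a ΔU3 3' LTR, which leaves the integrated provirus transcriptionally inactive at its LTRs, with an SV40 polyadenylation signal downstream. Inside this unit, an SV40 early promoter drives puromycin N-acetyltransferase for selection of transduced mammalian cells. A separate EF-1α promoter constitutively expresses SETDB2, a histone H3 lysine 9 methyltransferase associated with transcriptional repression. A WPRE downstream of the ORF enhances transcript stability and expression.

According to the record, each construct in the collection carries a unique 24-bp barcode. The barcode is not annotated as a feature in the table, so its position is not stated. It allows the overexpressed factor to be identified by sequencing in pooled overexpression screens, such as those for directed differentiation.
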