Addgene plasmid #142752: TFORF1203
Purpose: Lentiviral vector for overexpressing transcription factor ORFs with unique 24-bp barcodes. Barcodes facilitate identification of transcription factors in pooled screens.
Depositing lab: Feng Zhang. Depositing organization: Broad Institute. Publication: A transcription factor atlas of directed differentiation. Joung J, Ma S, Tay T, Geiger-Schuller KR, Kirchgatterer PC, Verdine VK, Guo B, Arias-Garcia MA, Allen WE, Singh A, Kuksenko O, Abudayyeh OO, Gootenberg JS, Fu Z, Macrae RK, Buenrostro JD, Regev A, Zhang F. Cell. 2023 Jan 5;186(1):209-229.e26. doi: 10.1016/j.cell.2022.11.026. PubMed 36608654.
Backbone
  Vector backbone: pLX_TRC317
  Backbone manufacturer: Broad Institute Genetic Perturbation Platform
  Backbone size w/o insert (bp): 8264
  Vector type: Mammalian Expression, Lentiviral
  Selectable markers: Puromycin
Growth in bacteria
  Bacterial resistance: Ampicillin, 100 μg/mL
  Growth temperature: 37°C
  Growth strain: NEB Stable
  Copy number: High Copy
Gene/Insert
  Gene/Insert name: SETDB2
  Species: H. sapiens (human)
  Insert size (bp): 2261
  Entrez Gene: SETDB2 (a.k.a. C13orf4, CLLD8, CLLL8, KMT1F)
  Promoter: EF1a
  Cloning method: Unknown
  Sequencing primers: 5′ GGGTGGAGACTGAAGTTAGGCCAG; 3′ CACATAGCGTAAAAGGAGCAACATAG
Terms and licenses: Academic/Nonprofit Terms; Industry Terms: Not Available to Industry
Depositor comments: NM_031915,ENST00000354234 . The transcription factor ORF portion of this plasmid was synthesized by Genewiz. Please test multiple small colonies in case of plasmid recombination. To make this collection available in a timely manner, a portion of this collection was not fully sequenced by Addgene. If an Addgene verified full plasmid sequence is not available, please contact us prior to placing an order to request the full sequence.
How to cite: TFORF1203 was a gift from Feng Zhang (Addgene plasmid # 142752 ; http://n2t.net/addgene:142752 ; RRID:Addgene_142752)
