>Addgene plasmid #142752 | TFORF1203 | depositor partial sequence | sequence record 280394 | Insert
ACCGCCACCATGGGAGAAAAAAATGGCGATGCAAAAACTTTCTGGATGGAGCTAGAAGATGATGGAAAAG
TGGACTTCATTTTTGAACAAGTACAAAATGTGCTGCAGTCACTGAAACAAAAGATCAAAGATGGGTCTGC
CACCAATAAAGAATACATCCAAGCAATGATTCTAGTGAATGAAGCAACTATAATTAACAGTTCAACATCA
ATAAAGGGAGCATCACAGAAAGAAGTGAATGCCCAAAGCAGTGATCCTATGCCTGTGACTCAGAAGGAAC
AGGAAAACAAATCCAATGCATTTCCCTCTACATCATGTGAAAACTCCTTTCCAGAAGACTGTACATTTCT
AACAACAGAAAATAAGGAAATTCTCTCTCTTGAAGATAAAGTTGTAGACTTTAGAGAAAAAGACTCATCT
TCGAATTTATCTTACCAAAGTCATGACTGCTCTGGTGCTTGTCTGATGAAAATGCCACTGAACTTGAAGG
GAGAAAACCCTCTGCAGCTGCCAATCAAATGTCACTTCCAAAGACGACATGCAAAGACAAACTCTCATTC
TTCAGCACTCCACGTGAGTTATAAAACCCCTTGTGGAAGGAGTCTACGAAACGTGGAGGAAGTTTTTCGT
TACCTGCTTGAGACAGAGTGTAACTTTTTATTTACAGATAACTTTTCTTTCAATACCTATGTTCAGTTGG
CTCGGAATTACCCAAAGCAAAAAGAAGTTGTTTCTGATGTGGATATTAGCAATGGAGTGGAATCAGTGCC
CATTTCTTTCTGTAATGAAATTGACAGTAGAAAGCTCCCACAGTTTAAGTACAGAAAGACTGTGTGGCCT
CGAGCATATAATCTAACCAACTTTTCCAGCATGTTTACTGATTCCTGTGACTGCTCTGAGGGCTGCATAG
ACATAACAAAATGTGCATGTCTTCAACTGACAGCAAGGAATGCCAAAACTTCCCCCTTGTCAAGTGACAA
AATAACCACTGGATATAAATATAAAAGACTACAGAGACAGATTCCTACTGGCATTTATGAATGCAGCCTT
TTGTGCAAATGTAATCGACAATTGTGTCAAAACCGAGTTGTCCAACATGGTCCTCAAGTGAGGTTACAGG
TGTTCAAAACTGAGCAGAAGGGATGGGGTGTACGCTGTCTAGATGACATTGACAGAGGGACATTTGTTTG
CATTTATTCAGGAAGATTACTAAGCAGAGCTAACACTGAAAAATCTTATGGTATTGATGAAAACGGGAGA
GATGAGAATACTATGAAAAATATATTTTCAAAAAAGAGGAAATTAGAAGTTGCATGTTCAGATTGTGAAG
TTGAAGTTCTCCCATTAGGATTGGAAACACATCCTAGAACTGCTAAAACTGAGAAATGTCCACCAAAGTT
CAGTAATAATCCCAAGGAGCTTACTGTGGAAACGAAATATGATAATATTTCAAGAATTCAATATCATTCA
GTTATTAGAGATCCTGAATCCAAGACAGCCATTTTTCAACACAATGGGAAAAAAATGGAATTTGTTTCCT
CGGAGTCTGTCACTCCAGAAGATAATGATGGATTTAAACCACCCCGAGAGCATCTGAACTCTAAAACCAA
GGGAGCACAAAAGGACTCAAGTTCAAACCATGTTGATGAGTTTGAAGATAATCTGCTGATTGAATCAGAT
GTGATAGATATAACTAAATATAGAGAAGAAACTCCACCAAGGAGCAGATGTAACCAGGCGACCACATTGG
ATAATCAGAATATTAAAAAGGCAATTGAGGTTCAAATTCAGAAACCCCAAGAGGGACGATCTACAGCATG
TCAAAGACAGCAGGTATTTTGTGATGAAGAGTTGCTAAGTGAAACCAAGAATACTTCATCTGATTCTCTA
ACAAAGTTCAATAAAGGGAATGTGTTTTTATTGGATGCCACAAAAGAAGGAAATGTCGGCCGCTTCCTTA
ATCATAGTTGTTGCCCAAATCTCTTGGTACAGAATGTTTTTGTAGAAACACACAACAGGAATTTTCCATT
GGTGGCATTCTTCACCAACAGGTATGTGAAAGCAAGAACAGAGCTAACATGGGATTATGGCTATGAAGCT
GGGACTGTGCCTGAGAAGGAAATCTTCTGCCAATGTGGGGTTAATAAATGTAGAAAAAAAATATTATAGT
AATGAACTAGTCCGTAACTTGAAAGTATTTCGATTTCTTGGCTTTATATATCTTGTGGAAAGGACGAAGT
GGAGACGTTATGCAAGGTGTA
