>Addgene plasmid #142752 | TFORF1203 | depositor partial sequence | sequence record 280395 | Barcode
AGTGGAGACGTTATGCAAGGTGTA
